Addgene plasmid #131115: pcDNA4/TO-ORF66 C344A-2xStrep
Purpose: Expresses KSHV ORF66 a.a. 1-429 (full length) C344A mutant with a C-terminal 2xStrep tag in mammalian cells
Depositing lab: Britt Glaunsinger. Depositing organization: University of California, Berkeley. Publication: Conserved CxnC motifs in Kaposi's sarcoma-associated herpesvirus ORF66 are required for viral late gene expression and are essential for its interaction with ORF34. Didychuk AL, Castaneda AF, Kushnir LO, Huang CJ, Glaunsinger BA. J Virol. 2019 Oct 2. pii: JVI.01299-19. doi: 10.1128/JVI.01299-19. PubMed 31578296.
Backbone
  Vector backbone: pcDNA4/TO
  Backbone manufacturer: Thermo Fisher Scientific
  Backbone size w/o insert (bp): 5117
  Total vector size (bp): 6404
  Vector type: Mammalian Expression
Growth in bacteria
  Bacterial resistance: Ampicillin, 100 μg/mL
  Growth temperature: 37°C
  Growth strain: DH5alpha
  Copy number: High Copy
Gene/Insert
  Gene/Insert name: ORF66
  Species: Kaposi's Sarcoma Associated Herpesvirus (HHV-8)
  Insert size (bp): 1287
  Mutation: ORF66 a.a. 1-429 (full-length); cysteine 344 mutated to alanine
  Entrez Gene: ORF66 (a.k.a. HHV8GK18_gp75)
  Promoter: CMV
  Tag / fusion protein: 2xStrep (C terminal on backbone)
  Cloning method: Unknown
  Sequencing primers: 5′ CGCAAATGGGCGGTAGGCGTG; 3′ TAGAAGGCACAGTCGAGG
Terms and licenses: Academic/Nonprofit Terms; Industry Terms: Not Available to Industry
How to cite: pcDNA4/TO-ORF66 C344A-2xStrep was a gift from Britt Glaunsinger (Addgene plasmid # 131115 ; http://n2t.net/addgene:131115 ; RRID:Addgene_131115)
