[The description below was written by a language model from this plasmid's Addgene catalogue record and pLannotate feature annotations shown in this document.]
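Description:
pcDNA4/TO-ORF66 C344A-2xStrep is a mammalian expression plasmid of about 6.4 kb built on the commercial pcDNA4/TO backbone. It is propagated in E. coli from a high-copy ColE1/pUC-type origin under ampicillin selection (AmpR with its own bla promoter). It also carries an f1 phage origin and some residual lac promoter/operator sequence from the cloning backbone. For selection in mammalian cells, the backbone provides a Sh ble (BleoR) cassette conferring Zeocin/bleomycin-family resistance. This cassette is driven by the SV40 early promoter, with an adjacent EM7 promoter that allows bacterial expression, and ends in an SV40 polyadenylation signal.

The payload is the full-length ORF66 coding sequence of Kaposi's sarcoma-associated herpesvirus (HHV-8), amino acids 1–429 (1,287 bp), with cysteine 344 changed to alanine. It is transcribed from the human CMV immediate-early enhancer/promoter and terminated by the bovine growth hormone poly(A) signal. Just downstream of the CMV promoter, the annotation picks up two short tet operator matches, consistent with the "TO" design. In that design, expression is constitutive in ordinary cells but can be repressed, and then induced with tetracycline or doxycycline, in cells that supply the Tet repressor. The catalogue entry lists a C-terminal 2xStrep tag contributed by the backbone, useful for Strep-Tactin affinity purification and detection. The tag is not annotated separately in the feature table, but would lie in the gap between the ORF66 CDS and the poly(A) signal.

The associated study examined conserved CxnC motifs in ORF66 and their requirement for viral late gene expression and for binding to ORF34. This point mutant therefore serves to test the contribution of Cys344 in transfection-based expression and protein interaction assays.
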