Features (pLannotate 1.2.2; 22 found; start..end, strand, type, name):
     28..80      -  misc_feature   bom (fragment): basis of mobility region from pBR322
    235..614     +  enhancer       CMV enhancer: human cytomegalovirus immediate early enhancer
    615..818     +  promoter       CMV promoter: human cytomegalovirus (CMV) immediate early promoter
    820..839     +  promoter       PLtetO-1 promoter (fragment): modified phage lambda PL promoter with tet operator sites (Lutz and Bujard, 1997)
    841..860     +  promoter       PLtetO-1 promoter (fragment): modified phage lambda PL promoter with tet operator sites (Lutz and Bujard, 1997)
    868..901     +  promoter       TRE3GV promoter (fragment): 3rd-generation Tet-responsive promoter that can be activated by binding of Tet-On® 3G, optimized for retroviral and lentiviral vectors
   1001..2287    +  CDS            ORF66: UL49_HHV8P - Protein inferred from homology: Swiss-Prot protein existence level 3. From Human herpesvirus 8 type P (isolate GK18) (HHV-8) (Kaposi's sarcoma-associated herpesvirus).
   2421..2645    +  polyA_signal   bGH poly(A) signal: bovine growth hormone polyadenylation signal
   2649..2670    +  promoter       SV40 promoter (fragment): SV40 enhancer and early promoter
   2691..3119    +  rep_origin     f1 ori (sequence partly withheld): f1 bacteriophage origin of replication; arrow indicates direction of (+) strand synthesis
   3133..3462    +  promoter       SV40 promoter: SV40 enhancer and early promoter
   3510..3557    +  promoter       EM7 promoter: synthetic bacterial promoter&nbsp
   3576..3950    +  CDS            BleoR: antibiotic-binding protein; Sh ble from Streptoalloteichus hindustanus; confers resistance to bleomycin, phleomycin, and Zeocin™
   3960..4085    +  CDS            ble (fragment): BLE_KLEPN - Experimental evidence at protein level: Swiss-Prot protein existence level 1. Binding protein with a strong affinity to the bleomycin family of antibiotics. Binds to CL990; an antimitotic-antibiotic compound. From Klebsiella pneumoniae.
   4080..4201    +  polyA_signal   SV40 poly(A) signal: SV40 polyadenylation signal
   4274..4290    -  protein_bind   lac operator: The lac repressor binds to the lac operator to inhibit transcription in E. coli. This inhibition can be relieved by adding lactose or isopropyl-β-D-thiogalactopyranoside (IPTG). lac repressor encoded by lacI
   4298..4328    -  promoter       lac promoter: promoter for the E. coli lac operon
   4343..4364    -  protein_bind   CAP binding site: CAP binding activates transcription in the presence of cAMP. E. coli catabolite activator protein
   4377..4469    -  CDS            lacI (fragment): lac repressor; lacI; The lac repressor binds to the lac operator to inhibit transcription in E. coli. This inhibition can be relieved by adding lactose or isopropyl-β-D-thiogalactopyranoside (IPTG).
   4652..5240    -  rep_origin     ori: high-copy-number ColE1/pMB1/pBR322/pUC origin of replication
   5411..6271    -  CDS            AmpR: β-lactamase; bla; confers resistance to ampicillin, carbenicillin, and related antibiotics
   6272..6376    -  promoter       AmpR promoter: bla
>Addgene plasmid #131115 | pcDNA4/TO-ORF66 C344A-2xStrep | addgene full sequence | sequence record 257501 | Addgene NGS Result
GACGGATCGGGAGATCTCCCGATCCCCTATGGTGCACTCTCAGTACAATCTGCTCTGATGCCGCATAGTT
AAGCCAGTATCTGCTCCCTGCTTGTGTGTTGGAGGTCGCTGAGTAGTGCGCGAGCAAAATTTAAGCTACA
ACAAGGCAAGGCTTGACCGACAATTGCATGAAGAATCTGCTTAGGGTTAGGCGTTTTGCGCTGCTTCGCG
ATGTACGGGCCAGATATACGCGTTGACATTGATTATTGACTAGTTATTAATAGTAATCAATTACGGGGTC
ATTAGTTCATAGCCCATATATGGAGTTCCGCGTTACATAACTTACGGTAAATGGCCCGCCTGGCTGACCG
CCCAACGACCCCCGCCCATTGACGTCAATAATGACGTATGTTCCCATAGTAACGCCAATAGGGACTTTCC
ATTGACGTCAATGGGTGGAGTATTTACGGTAAACTGCCCACTTGGCAGTACATCAAGTGTATCATATGCC
AAGTACGCCCCCTATTGACGTCAATGACGGTAAATGGCCCGCCTGGCATTATGCCCAGTACATGACCTTA
TGGGACTTTCCTACTTGGCAGTACATCTACGTATTAGTCATCGCTATTACCATGGTGATGCGGTTTTGGC
AGTACATCAATGGGCGTGGATAGCGGTTTGACTCACGGGGATTTCCAAGTCTCCACCCCATTGACGTCAA
TGGGAGTTTGTTTTGGCACCAAAATCAACGGGACTTTCCAAAATGTCGTAACAACTCCGCCCCATTGACG
CAAATGGGCGGTAGGCGTGTACGGTGGGAGGTCTATATAAGCAGAGCTCTCCCTATCAGTGATAGAGATC
TCCCTATCAGTGATAGAGATCGTCGACGAGCTCGTTTAGTGAACCGTCAGATCGCCTGGAGACGCCATCC
ACGCTGTTTTGACCTCCATAGAAGACACCGGGACCGATCCAGCCTCCGGACTCTAGCGTTTAAACTTAAG
CTTGGTACCGAGCTCGGATCATGGCCCTGGATCAGCGCTGGGATCGCTTTCTTGTGTCTTGGTTTGGTTT
GGATGAGGCCCAGCTGACGGCCCACCGCGTGTTCGAGGGCGAGAATGGCGTGCCAGTGGAGGAATATGTG
GCTTTTGTCATATTCGGGGAGCGGGGTTTCCAGGGAAACATGCCCTCCTGGGCCAGGCACCTGTTGGACC
GCCCGTCGCTGGCGCAGGCGATCGCCGTGTTGCGCGCTGGCTCAGACACCGTCGCCAAACAGGCGCAGAT
TTGTGCGGCGCAGCAGCTGCTTGGCGCCCACGTATGGGTTGTGGTGACGCTGTCCCGTGCCCAGGCCGCC
GACCATGCTAGGGCGATACCGCGCCACGTATGGGCAAAATACCTGTCGCTTCCATTTTCCAAGGCCTGTG
CCCAACTCTGCAAGCTGTTGGCGCTTTGCTCTCGCTTTCCGTTAGTGACCTGCTGTTCGAAGCCCCCACC
GTCGCTACCCTGGCTAAGGAAGAAGTGGCATGGGCCGTTGCCGCGTCGTCCCCTCCTGGAGGTGCCCTCG
CCCACCCGTCGCGGTGTGGCTGCGACCGGAGACGGTAACGGGCTCGGGATAGGGGCGGCAGATACCGGCC
TCCGGGAGGCCTTGGAGCGCGTCGCCCCTACGGTTCCCTGCGGTAACCCGTTCGACGCCATGCTTGGGTC
ACTGTGTTTTTTGAGCCTTATTAAGTCCCGCCACGTAGTGCTGCCCGCCTGCGAGCAGGAGGGACCTGGT
CTCGTGCGGAACCTTGGCAGGAGGCTTCTGGCATACAATGTTCTCTCCCCCTGCGTGTCCATACCCGTCA
TCTGTTCGCGCGTGGCCCGCGCGGCCCTTGCCAAGCGGGCGCGTTGCGCTCGGGCGGTTGTGTGCATGGA
GTGTGGACACTGTCTTAACTTTGGCAGGGGCAAGTTTCATACTGTCAATTTTCCTCCCACCAACGTGTTT
TTCAGCAGGGACAGGAAAGAGAAGCAGTTCACCATCTGTGCGACCACGGGGAGGATCTACTGTTCTTACG
CCGGCAGCGAACATATGAGGGTGTATCCCCTGTGCGATATTACCGGACGCGGGACCCTAGCACGCGTCGT
AATCAGGGCTGTCCTAGCTAACAACGCGGCCCTTGCCATTCGAGACCTAGATCAAACTGTCAGTTTTGTA
GTGCCTTGCCTTGGGACGCCCGACTGCGAGGCTGCCCTATTAAAGCACCGTGACGTGCGCGGACTGCTTC
AGCTCACCTCACAGCTGCTGGAGTTCTGTTGCGGGAAGTGTTCCTCCCTCGAGGGAGGCGGTGGATGGAG
CCACCCCCAGTTCGAGAAGGGCGGCGGCAGCGGCGGCGGCAGCGGCGGCGGCAGCTGGAGCCACCCCCAG
TTCGAGAAGGGGCCCGTTTAAACCCGCTGATCAGCCTCGACTGTGCCTTCTAGTTGCCAGCCATCTGTTG
TTTGCCCCTCCCCCGTGCCTTCCTTGACCCTGGAAGGTGCCACTCCCACTGTCCTTTCCTAATAAAATGA
GGAAATTGCATCGCATTGTCTGAGTAGGTGTCATTCTATTCTGGGGGGTGGGGTGGGGCAGGACAGCAAG
GGGGAGGATTGGGAAGACAATAGCAGGCATGCTGGGGATGCGGTGGGCTCTATGGCTTCTGAGGCGGAAA
GAACCAGCTGGGGCTCTAGGGGGTATCCCC
[124 nt withheld, positions 2691-2814]
C
[91 nt withheld, positions 2816-2906]
A
[49 nt withheld, positions 2908-2956]
CCTTTGACGTTGGAGTCCACGTTCTTT
[37 nt withheld, positions 2984-3020]
ACCCTATCTCGGTCTATTCTTTTGATTTATAAGGGATTTTGCCGATTTCGGCCTATTGGTTAAAAAATGA
GCTGATTTAACAAAAATTTAACGCGAATTAATTCTGTGGAATGTGTGTCAGTTAGGGTGTGGAAAGTCCC
CAGGCTCCCCAGCAGGCAGAAGTATGCAAAGCATGCATCTCAATTAGTCAGCAACCAGGTGTGGAAAGTC
CCCAGGCTCCCCAGCAGGCAGAAGTATGCAAAGCATGCATCTCAATTAGTCAGCAACCATAGTCCCGCCC
CTAACTCCGCCCATCCCGCCCCTAACTCCGCCCAGTTCCGCCCATTCTCCGCCCCATGGCTGACTAATTT
TTTTTATTTATGCAGAGGCCGAGGCCGCCTCTGCCTCTGAGCTATTCCAGAAGTAGTGAGGAGGCTTTTT
TGGAGGCCTAGGCTTTTGCAAAAAGCTCCCGGGAGCTTGTATATCCATTTTCGGATCTGATCAGCACGTG
TTGACAATTAATCATCGGCATAGTATATCGGCATAGTATAATACGACAAGGTGAGGAACTAAACCATGGC
CAAGTTGACCAGTGCCGTTCCGGTGCTCACCGCGCGCGACGTCGCCGGAGCGGTCGAGTTCTGGACCGAC
CGGCTCGGGTTCTCCCGGGACTTCGTGGAGGACGACTTCGCCGGTGTGGTCCGGGACGACGTGACCCTGT
TCATCAGCGCGGTCCAGGACCAGGTGGTGCCGGACAACACCCTGGCCTGGGTGTGGGTGCGCGGCCTGGA
CGAGCTGTACGCCGAGTGGTCGGAGGTCGTGTCCACGAACTTCCGGGACGCCTCCGGGCCGGCCATGACC
GAGATCGGCGAGCAGCCGTGGGGGCGGGAGTTCGCCCTGCGCGACCCGGCCGGCAACTGCGTGCACTTCG
TGGCCGAGGAGCAGGACTGACACGTGCTACGAGATTTCGATTCCACCGCCGCCTTCTATGAAAGGTTGGG
CTTCGGAATCGTTTTCCGGGACGCCGGCTGGATGATCCTCCAGCGCGGGGATCTCATGCTGGAGTTCTTC
GCCCACCCCAACTTGTTTATTGCAGCTTATAATGGTTACAAATAAAGCAATAGCATCACAAATTTCACAA
ATAAAGCATTTTTTTCACTGCATTCTAGTTGTGGTTTGTCCAAACTCATCAATGTATCTTATCATGTCTG
TATACCGTCGACCTCTAGCTAGAGCTTGGCGTAATCATGGTCATAGCTGTTTCCTGTGTGAAATTGTTAT
CCGCTCACAATTCCACACAACATACGAGCCGGAAGCATAAAGTGTAAAGCCTGGGGTGCCTAATGAGTGA
GCTAACTCACATTAATTGCGTTGCGCTCACTGCCCGCTTTCCAGTCGGGAAACCTGTCGTGCCAGCTGCA
TTAATGAATCGGCCAACGCGCGGGGAGAGGCGGTTTGCGTATTGGGCGCTCTTCCGCTTCCTCGCTCACT
GACTCGCTGCGCTCGGTCGTTCGGCTGCGGCGAGCGGTATCAGCTCACTCAAAGGCGGTAATACGGTTAT
CCACAGAATCAGGGGATAACGCAGGAAAGAACATGTGAGCAAAAGGCCAGCAAAAGGCCAGGAACCGTAA
AAAGGCCGCGTTGCTGGCGTTTTTCCATAGGCTCCGCCCCCCTGACGAGCATCACAAAAATCGACGCTCA
AGTCAGAGGTGGCGAAACCCGACAGGACTATAAAGATACCAGGCGTTTCCCCCTGGAAGCTCCCTCGTGC
GCTCTCCTGTTCCGACCCTGCCGCTTACCGGATACCTGTCCGCCTTTCTCCCTTCGGGAAGCGTGGCGCT
TTCTCATAGCTCACGCTGTAGGTATCTCAGTTCGGTGTAGGTCGTTCGCTCCAAGCTGGGCTGTGTGCAC
GAACCCCCCGTTCAGCCCGACCGCTGCGCCTTATCCGGTAACTATCGTCTTGAGTCCAACCCGGTAAGAC
ACGACTTATCGCCACTGGCAGCAGCCACTGGTAACAGGATTAGCAGAGCGAGGTATGTAGGCGGTGCTAC
AGAGTTCTTGAAGTGGTGGCCTAACTACGGCTACACTAGAAGAACAGTATTTGGTATCTGCGCTCTGCTG
AAGCCAGTTACCTTCGGAAAAAGAGTTGGTAGCTCTTGATCCGGCAAACAAACCACCGCTGGTAGCGGTG
GTTTTTTTGTTTGCAAGCAGCAGATTACGCGCAGAAAAAAAGGATCTCAAGAAGATCCTTTGATCTTTTC
TACGGGGTCTGACGCTCAGTGGAACGAAAACTCACGTTAAGGGATTTTGGTCATGAGATTATCAAAAAGG
ATCTTCACCTAGATCCTTTTAAATTAAAAATGAAGTTTTAAATCAATCTAAAGTATATATGAGTAAACTT
GGTCTGACAGTTACCAATGCTTAATCAGTGAGGCACCTATCTCAGCGATCTGTCTATTTCGTTCATCCAT
AGTTGCCTGACTCCCCGTCGTGTAGATAACTACGATACGGGAGGGCTTACCATCTGGCCCCAGTGCTGCA
ATGATACCGCGAGACCCACGCTCACCGGCTCCAGATTTATCAGCAATAAACCAGCCAGCCGGAAGGGCCG
AGCGCAGAAGTGGTCCTGCAACTTTATCCGCCTCCATCCAGTCTATTAATTGTTGCCGGGAAGCTAGAGT
AAGTAGTTCGCCAGTTAATAGTTTGCGCAACGTTGTTGCCATTGCTACAGGCATCGTGGTGTCACGCTCG
TCGTTTGGTATGGCTTCATTCAGCTCCGGTTCCCAACGATCAAGGCGAGTTACATGATCCCCCATGTTGT
GCAAAAAAGCGGTTAGCTCCTTCGGTCCTCCGATCGTTGTCAGAAGTAAGTTGGCCGCAGTGTTATCACT
CATGGTTATGGCAGCACTGCATAATTCTCTTACTGTCATGCCATCCGTAAGATGCTTTTCTGTGACTGGT
GAGTACTCAACCAAGTCATTCTGAGAATAGTGTATGCGGCGACCGAGTTGCTCTTGCCCGGCGTCAATAC
GGGATAATACCGCGCCACATAGCAGAACTTTAAAAGTGCTCATCATTGGAAAACGTTCTTCGGGGCGAAA
ACTCTCAAGGATCTTACCGCTGTTGAGATCCAGTTCGATGTAACCCACTCGTGCACCCAACTGATCTTCA
GCATCTTTTACTTTCACCAGCGTTTCTGGGTGAGCAAAAACAGGAAGGCAAAATGCCGCAAAAAAGGGAA
TAAGGGCGACACGGAAATGTTGAATACTCATACTCTTCCTTTTTCAATATTATTGAAGCATTTATCAGGG
TTATTGTCTCATGAGCGGATACATATTTGAATGTATTTAGAAAAATAAACAAATAGGGGTTCCGCGCACA
TTTCCCCGAAAAGTGCCACCTGACGTC
